>Addgene plasmid #129912 | pRDAX-469 C-Tag UnaG[1] L10 FRB EBPF2 | depositor full sequence | sequence record 249290 | Full Sequence
GCCTGCCTCCAGGCCTCAATATTGGCCATTAGCCATATTATTCATTGGTTATATAGCATAAATCAATATT
GGCTATTGGCCATTGCATACGTTGTATCTATATCATAATATGTACATTTATATTGGCTCATGTCCAATAT
GACCGCCATGTTGGCATTGATTATTGACTAGTTATTAATAGTAATCAATTACGGGGTCATTAGTTCATAG
CCCATATATGGAGTTCCGCGTTACATAACTTACGGTAAATGGCCCGCCTGGCTGACCGCCCAACGACCCC
CGCCCATTGACGTCAATAATGACGTATGTTCCCATAGTAACGCCAATAGGGACTTTCCATTGACGTCAAT
GGGTGGAGTATTTACGGTAAACTGCCCACTTGGCAGTACATCAAGTGTATCATATGCCAAGTCCGCCCCC
TATTGACGTCAATGACGGTAAATGGCCCGCCTGGCATTATGCCCAGTACATGACCTTACGGGACTTTCCT
ACTTGGCAGTACATCTACGTATTAGTCATCGCTATTACCATGGTGATGCGGTTTTGGCAGTACACCAATG
GGCGTGGATAGCGGTTTGACTCACGGGGATTTCCAAGTCTCCACCCCATTGACGTCAATGGGAGTTTGTT
TTGGCACCAAAATCAACGGGACTTTCCAAAATGTCGTAATAACCCCGCCCCGTTGACGCAAATGGGCGGT
AGGCGTGTACGGTGGGAGGTCTATATAAGCAGAGCTCGTTTAGTGAACCGTCAGATCACTAGAAGCTTTA
TTGCGGTAGTTTATCACAGTTAAATTGCTAACGCAGTCAGTGCTTCTGACACAACAGTCTCGAACTTAAG
CTGCAGAAGTTGGTCGTGAGGCACTGGGCAGGTAAGTATCAAGGTTACAAGACAGGTTTAAGGAGACCAA
TAGAAACTGGGCTTGTCGAGACAGAGAAGACTCTTGCGTTTCTGATAGGCACCTATTGGTCTTACTGACA
TCCACTTTGCCTTTCTCTCCACAGGTGTCCACTCCCAGGCCACCATGGTGGCCATCCTCTGGCATGAGAT
GTGGCATGAAGGCCTGGAAGAGGCATCTCGTTTGTACTTTGGGGAAAGGAACGTGAAAGGCATGTTTGAG
GTGCTGGAGCCCTTGCATGCTATGATGGAACGGGGCCCCCAGACTCTGAAGGAAACATCCTTTAATCAGG
CCTATGGTCGAGATTTAATGGAGGCCCAAGAGTGGTGCAGGAAGTACATGAAATCAGGGAATGTCAAGGA
CCTCACCCAAGCCTGGGACCTCTATTATCATGTGTTCCGACGAATCTCAGGGAGCTCTGCCAGCGGTGGC
AGCACCAGTGTCGAAAAGTTCGTGGGCACATGGAAGATTGCCGATAGCCACAACTTCGGCGAATACCTCA
AAGCTATAGGGGCACCAAAAGAGCTTAGCGATGGTGGAGATGCGACAACTCCCACACTGTACATTAGCCA
GAAAGACGGAGACAAGATGACTGTCAAGATCGAGAATGGGCCTCCCACCTTTCTGGACACACAGGTTAAG
TTCAAACTGGGTGAGGAGTTTGACGAGTTTCCCAGTGATCGCAGGAAATAAGAATTCAGATCCGCCCCTC
TCCCTCCCCCCCCCCTAACGTTACTGGCCGAAGCCGCTTGGAATAAGGCCGGTGTGCGTTTGTCTATATG
TTATTTTCCACCATATTGCCGTCTTTTGGCAATGTGAGGGCCCGGAAACCTGGCCCTGTCTTCTTGACGA
GCATTCCTAGGGGTCTTTCCCCTCTCGCCAAAGGAATGCAAGGTCTGTTGAATGTCGTGAAGGAAGCAGT
TCCTCTGGTAGCTTCTTGAAGACAAACAACGTCTGTAGCGACCCTTTGCAGGCAGCGGAACCCCCCACCT
GGCGACAGGTGCCTCTGCGGCCAAAAGCCACGTGTATAAGATACACCTGCAAAGGCGGCACAACCCCAGT
GCCACGTTGTGAGTTGGATAGTTGTGGAAAGAGTCAAATGGCTCTCCTCAAGCGTATTCAACAAGGGGCT
GAAGGATGCCCAGAAGGTACCCCATTGTATGGGATCTGATCTGGGGCCTCGGTACACATGCTTTACATGT
GTTTAGTCGAGGTTAAAAAAACGTCTAGGCCCCCCGAACCACGGGGACGTGGTTTTCCTTTGAAAAACAC
GATGATAATATGGCCACAACCATGGTGAGCAAGGGCGAGGAGCTGTTCACCGGGGTGGTGCCCATCCTGG
TCGAGCTGGACGGCGACGTAAACGGCCACAAGTTCAGCGTGAGGGGCGAGGGCGAGGGCGATGCCACCAA
CGGCAAGCTGACCCTGAAGTTCATCTGCACCACCGGCAAGCTGCCCGTGCCCTGGCCCACCCTCGTGACC
ACCCTGAGCCACGGCGTGCAGTGCTTCGCCCGCTACCCCGACCACATGAAGCAGCACGACTTCTTCAAGT
CCGCCATGCCCGAAGGCTACGTCCAGGAGCGCACCATCTTCTTCAAGGACGACGGCACCTACAAGACCCG
CGCCGAGGTGAAGTTCGAGGGCGACACCCTGGTGAACCGCATCGAGCTGAAGGGCGTCGACTTCAAGGAG
GACGGCAACATCCTGGGGCACAAGCTGGAGTACAACTTCAACAGCCACAACATCTATATCATGGCCGTCA
AGCAGAAGAACGGCATCAAGGTGAACTTCAAGATCCGCCACAACGTGGAGGACGGCAGCGTGCAGCTCGC
CGACCACTACCAGCAGAACACCCCCATCGGCGACGGCCCCGTGCTGCTGCCCGACAGCCACTACCTGAGC
ACCCAGTCCGTGCTGAGCAAAGACCCCAACGAGAAGCGCGATCACATGGTCCTGCTGGAGTTCCGCACCG
CCGCCGGGATCACTCTCGGCATGGACGAGCTGTACAAGTAAACCGGTGCTCGAGGTACCGATGAATAGCT
AAGGTCGAGGCCGCAGGTAAGTATCAAGGTTACAAGACAGGTTTAAGGAGACCAATAGAAACTGGGCTTG
TCGAGACAGAGAAGACTCTTGCGTTTCTGATAGGCACCTATTGGTCTTACTGACATCCACTTTGCCTTTC
TCTCCACAGGTGTCGACAATCAACCTCTGGATTACAAAATTTGTGAAAGATTGACTGGTATTCTTAACTA
TGTTGCTCCTTTTACGCTATGTGGATACGCTGCTTTAATGCCTTTGTATCATGCTATTGCTTCCCGTATG
GCTTTCATTTTCTCCTCCTTGTATAAATCCTGGTTGCTGTCTCTTTATGAGGAGTTGTGGCCCGTTGTCA
GGCAACGTGGCGTGGTGTGCACTGTGTTTGCTGACGCAACCCCCACTGGTTGGGGCATTGCCACCACCTG
TCAGCTCCTTTCCGGGACTTTCGCTTTCCCCCTCCCTATTGCCACGGCGGAACTCATCGCCGCCTGCCTT
GCCCGCTGCTGGACAGGGGCTCGGCTGTTGGGCACTGACAATTCCGTGGTGTTGTCGGGGAAGCTGACGT
CCTTTCCATGGCTGCTCGCCTGTGTTGCCACCTGGATTCTGCGCGGGACGTCCTTCTGCTACGTCCCTTC
GGCCCTCAATCCAGCGGACCTTCCTTCCCGCGGCCTGCTGCCGGCTCTGCGGCCTCTTCCGCGTCTTCGC
CTTCGCCCTCAGACGAGTCGGATCTCCCTTTGGGCCGCCTCCCCGCCTGGAATTCGAGCTCGGTACGATC
AGCCTCGACTGTGCCTTCTAGTTGCCAGCCATCTGTTGTTTGCCCCTCCCCCGTGCCTTCCTTGACCCTG
GAAGGTGCCACTCCCACTGTCCTTTCCTAATAAAATGAGGAAATTGCATCGCATTGTCTGAGTAGGTGTC
ATTCTATTCTGGGGGGTGGGGTGGGGCAGGACAGCAAGGGGGAGGATTGGGAAGACAATAGCCCAGCTTT
TGTTCCCTTTAGTGAGGGTTAATTGCGCGCTTGGCGTAATCATGGTCATAGCTGTTTCCTGTGTGAAATT
GTTATCCGCTAATTCACTCCTCAGGTGCAGGCTGCCTATCAGAAGGTGGTGGCTGGTGTGGCCAATGCCC
TGGCTCACAAATACCACTGAGATCTTTTTCCCTCTGCCAAAAATTATGGGGACATCATGAAGCCCCTTGA
GCATCTGACTTCTGGCTAATAAAGGAAATTTATTTTCATTGCAATAGTGTGTTGGAATTTTTTGTGTCTC
TCACTCGGAAGGACATATGGGAGGGCAAATCATTTAAAACATCAGAATGAGTATTTGGTTTAGAGTTTGG
CAACATATGCCCATATGCTGGCTGCCATGAACAAAGGTTGGCTATAAAGAGGTCATCAGTATATGAAACA
GCCCCCTGCTGTCCATTCCTTATTCCATAGAAAAGCCTTGACTTGAGGTTAGATTTTTTTTATATTTTGT
TTTGTGTTATTTTTTTCTTTAACATCCCTAAAATTTTCCTTACATGTTTTACTAGCCAGATTTTTCCTCC
TCTCCTGACTACTCCCAGTCATAGCTGTCCCTCTTCTCTTATGGAGATCGGCCGGCCGCCGGCGTCGACG
CGCGCGGCCGCGGCGCGCCGTTGCTGGCGTTTTTCCATAGGCTCCGCCCCCCTGACGAGCATCACAAAAA
TCGACGCTCAAGTCAGAGGTGGCGAAACCCGACAGGACTATAAAGATACCAGGCGTTTCCCCCTGGAAGC
TCCCTCGTGCGCTCTCCTGTTCCGACCCTGCCGCTTACCGGATACCTGTCCGCCTTTCTCCCTTCGGGAA
GCGTGGCGCTTTCTCATAGCTCACGCTGTAGGTATCTCAGTTCGGTGTAGGTCGTTCGCTCCAAGCTGGG
CTGTGTGCACGAACCCCCCGTTCAGCCCGACCGCTGCGCCTTATCCGGTAACTATCGTCTTGAGTCCAAC
CCGGTAAGACACGACTTATCGCCACTGGCAGCAGCCACTGGTAACAGGATTAGCAGAGCGAGGTATGTAG
GCGGTGCTACAGAGTTCTTGAAGTGGTGGCCTAACTACGGCTACACTAGAAGAACAGTATTTGGTATCTG
CGCTCTGCTGAAGCCAGTTACCTTCGGAAAAAGAGTTGGTAGCTCTTGATCCGGCAAACAAACCACCGCT
GGTAGCGGTGGTTTTTTTGTTTGCAAGCAGCAGATTACGCGCAGAAAAAAAGGATCTCAAGAAGATCCTT
TGATCTTTTCTACGGGGTCTGACGCTCAGTGGAACGAAAACTCACGTTAAGGGATTTTGGTCATGAGATT
ATCAAAAAGGATCTTCACCTAGATCCTTTTAAATTAAAAATGAAGTTTTAAATCAATCTAAAGTATATAT
GAGTAAACTTGGTCTGACAGTTACCAATGCTTAATCAGTGAGGCACCTATCTCAGCGATCTGTCTATTTC
GTTCATCCATAGTTGCCTGACTCCCCGTCGTGTAGATAACTACGATACGGGAGGGCTTACCATCTGGCCC
CAGTGCTGCAATGATACCGCGAGACCCACGCTCACCGGCTCCAGATTTATCAGCAATAAACCAGCCAGCC
GGAAGGGCCGAGCGCAGAAGTGGTCCTGCAACTTTATCCGCCTCCATCCAGTCTATTAATTGTTGCCGGG
AAGCTAGAGTAAGTAGTTCGCCAGTTAATAGTTTGCGCAACGTTGTTGCCATTGCTACAGGCATCGTGGT
GTCACGCTCGTCGTTTGGTATGGCTTCATTCAGCTCCGGTTCCCAACGATCAAGGCGAGTTACATGATCC
CCCATGTTGTGCAAAAAAGCGGTTAGCTCCTTCGGTCCTCCGATCGTTGTCAGAAGTAAGTTGGCCGCAG
TGTTATCACTCATGGTTATGGCAGCACTGCATAATTCTCTTACTGTCATGCCATCCGTAAGATGCTTTTC
TGTGACTGGTGAGTACTCAACCAAGTCATTCTGAGAATAGTGTATGCGGCGACCGAGTTGCTCTTGCCCG
GCGTCAATACGGGATAATACCGCGCCACATAGCAGAACTTTAAAAGTGCTCATCATTGGAAAACGTTCTT
CGGGGCGAAAACTCTCAAGGATCTTACCGCTGTTGAGATCCAGTTCGATGTAACCCACTCGTGCACCCAA
CTGATCTTCAGCATCTTTTACTTTCACCAGCGTTTCTGGGTGAGCAAAAACAGGAAGGCAAAATGCCGCA
AAAAAGGGAATAAGGGCGACACGGAAATGTTGAATACTCATACTCTTCCTTTTTCAATATTATTGAAGCA
TTTATCAGGGTTATTGTCTCATGAGCGGATACATATTTGAATGTATTTAGAAAAATAAACAAATAGGGGT
TCCGCGCACATTTCCCCGAAAAGTGCCACCTGACGTCTAAGAAACCATTATTATCATGACATTAACCTAT
AAAAATAGGCGTATCACGAGGCCCTTTCGTCTACGCGCGCGCCGGCGGCGCGCCGTCGACGGCCGGCCGC
GGCCGC
Features (pLannotate 1.2.2; 17 found; start..end, strand, type, name):
    155..532     +  enhancer       CMV enhancer: human cytomegalovirus immediate early enhancer
    534..733     +  promoter       CMV promoter: human cytomegalovirus (CMV) immediate early promoter
    872..1004    +  intron         chimeric intron: chimera between introns from human β-globin and immunoglobulin heavy chain genes
   1034..1309    +  CDS            FRB: FKBP-rapamycin binding domain of human FRAP
   1340..1588    +  CDS            UnaG (fragment): UnaG is a basic (constitutively fluorescent) green fluorescent protein published in 2013, derived from Anguilla japonica. It has low acid sensitivity. It requires the cofactor bilirubin for fluorescence.
   1605..2191    +  misc_feature   IRES2: internal ribosome entry site (IRES) of the encephalomyocarditis virus (EMCV)
   2192..2911    +  CDS            EBFP2: enhanced blue variant of GFP (Ai et al., 2007) mammalian codon-optimized
   2957..3089    +  intron         chimeric intron: chimera between introns from human β-globin and immunoglobulin heavy chain genes
   3098..3686    +  misc_feature   WPRE: woodchuck hepatitis virus posttranscriptional regulatory element
   3690..3706    +  misc_feature   MCS (fragment): pUC18/19 multiple cloning site
   3719..3830    +  polyA_signal   bGH poly(A) signal: bovine growth hormone polyadenylation signal
   3926..3944    -  promoter       T3 promoter: promoter for bacteriophage T3 RNA polymerase
   4003..4077    +  CDS            HBB (fragment): HBB_PONPY - Experimental evidence at transcript level: Swiss-Prot protein existence level 2. Involved in oxygen transport from the lung to the various peripheral tissues. From Pongo pygmaeus (Bornean orangutan).
   4148..4203    +  polyA_signal   β-globin poly(A) signal: rabbit β-globin polyadenylation signal (Gil and Proudfoot, 1987)
   4582..5170    -  rep_origin     ori: high-copy-number ColE1/pMB1/pBR322/pUC origin of replication
   5341..6201    -  CDS            AmpR: β-lactamase; bla; confers resistance to ampicillin, carbenicillin, and related antibiotics
   6202..6306    -  promoter       AmpR promoter: bla
