[The description below was written by a language model from this plasmid's Addgene catalogue record and pLannotate feature annotations shown in this document.]
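Description:
pRDAX-469 C-Tag UnaG[1] L10 FRB EBPF2 is a custom-built mammalian expression plasmid of about 6.4 kb, designed as an assay vector for detecting protein–protein interactions by bimolecular or trimolecular fluorescence complementation (BiFC/TriFC). It is maintained in E. coli through a high-copy ColE1/pUC-type origin and selected with ampicillin via the β-lactamase gene and its native promoter.

The expression unit is driven by the human CMV immediate-early enhancer and promoter, followed by a chimeric β-globin/immunoglobulin intron that promotes efficient processing of the transcript. The first open reading frame encodes FRB, the FKBP–rapamycin binding domain, followed after a short gap by a fragment of UnaG, the bilirubin-dependent green fluorescent protein from Japanese eel. The name indicates that this is split-UnaG fragment 1 placed as a C-terminal tag and joined through a linker designated L10. The catalogue lists the insert species as mouse, whereas the automated annotation matches FRB to the human FRAP domain; the record does not resolve this difference. On its own the UnaG fragment would not be expected to fluoresce. Signal should arise only when a partner protein carrying the complementary fragment is brought close, and FRB is a standard choice for this because rapamycin induces its association with FKBP.

Downstream, an EMCV IRES allows translation of EBFP2 from the same transcript, giving a blue marker of transfected, expressing cells independent of complementation. A second copy of the chimeric intron, a WPRE and the bovine growth hormone polyadenylation signal complete the cassette. The annotation also detects a T3 promoter, a β-globin coding fragment and a rabbit β-globin polyadenylation signal further downstream, which appear to be backbone remnants.
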