Addgene plasmid #129912: pRDAX-469 C-Tag UnaG[1] L10 FRB EBPF2
Purpose: PPI (BiFC/TriFC) assay vector
Depositing lab: Gary Lewin. Depositing organization: Max-Delbrueck-Centrum fuer Molekulare Medizin (MDC).
Backbone
  Vector backbone: custom built
  Vector type: Mammalian Expression
Growth in bacteria
  Bacterial resistance: Ampicillin, 100 μg/mL
  Growth temperature: 37°C
  Growth strain: DH5alpha
  Copy number: High Copy
Gene/Insert
  Gene/Insert name: FRB
  Species: M. musculus (mouse)
  Cloning method: Restriction Enzyme; 5′ cloning site unknown (unknown if destroyed); 3′ cloning site unknown (unknown if destroyed)
Terms and licenses: Academic/Nonprofit Terms; Industry Terms: Not Available to Industry
How to cite: pRDAX-469 C-Tag UnaG[1] L10 FRB EBPF2 was a gift from Gary Lewin (Addgene plasmid # 129912 ; http://n2t.net/addgene:129912 ; RRID:Addgene_129912)
